>Addgene plasmid #45742 | pET28b-Ava3856 | depositor partial sequence | sequence record 64104 | Insert
ATGGCACAATCCCTTCCCCTTTCTTCCGCACCTGCTACACCGTCTCTTCCTTCCCAGACGAAAATAGCCG
CAATTATCCAAAATATCTGCACTTTGGCTTTGTTATTACTAGCATTGCCCATTAATGCCACCATTGTTTT
TATATCCTTGTTAGTCTTCCGACCGCAAAAGGTCAAAGCAGCAAACCCCCAAACCATTCTTATCAGTGGC
GGTAAGATGACCAAAGCTTTACAACTAGCAAGGTCATTCCACGCGGCTGGACATAGAGTTGTCTTGGTGG
AAACCCATAAATACTGGTTGACTGGTCATCGTTTTTCCCAAGCAGTGGATAAGTTTTACACAGTCCCCGC
ACCCCAGGACAATCCCCAAGCTTACATTCAGGCTTTGGTAGATATCGTCAAACAAGAAAACATCGATGTT
TATATTCCCGTCACCAGTCCAGTGGGTAGCTACTACGACTCATTAGCCAAACCAGAGTTATCCCATTATT
GCGAAGTGTTTCACTTTGACGCAGATATTACCCAAATGTTGGATGATAAATTTGCGTTGACACAAAAAGC
GCGATCGCTTGGTTTATCAGTACCCAAATCCTTTAAAATTACCTCACCAGAACAAGTCATCAACTTCGAT
TTTTCTGGAGAGACACGTAAATACATCCTCAAAAGCATTCCCTACGACTCAGTGCGGCGGTTGGACTTAA
CCAAACTCCCCTGTGCTACTCCAGAGGAAACAGCAGCATTCGTCAGAAGTTTGCCAATTACTCCCGAAAA
ACCGTGGATTATGCAGGAATTTATCCCCGGTAAGGAATTCTGCACCCATAGCACCGTTCGGAATGGGGAA
CTCAGACTGCATTGCTGTTGCGAATCTTCAGCCTTCCAAGTTAATTATGAGAATGTAAATAACCCGCAAA
TTACCGAATGGGTACAGCATTTTGTCAAGGAACTGAAACTGACAGGACAGATTTCCTTTGACTTTATCCA
AGCCGAAGACGGAACAGTTTACGCCATCGAGTGTAACCCCCGCACACATTCAGCAATTACCACATTTTAC
GACCACCCCCAGGTAGCAGAAGCGTACTTGAGTCAAGCACCGACGACTGAAACCATACAACCACTAACGA
CAAGCAAGCCTACCTATTGGACTTATCACGAAGTTTGGCGTTTAACTGGTATCCGTTCTTTCACCCAGTT
GCAAAGATGGCTGGGGAATATTTGGCGCGGGACTGATGCGATTTATCAGCCAGATGACCCCTTACCGTTT
TTGATGGTACATCATTGGCAAATTCCCCTACTGTTATTGAATAATTTGCGTCGTCTTAAAGGTTGGACGC
GGATAGATTTCAATATTGGGAAGTTGGTGGAATTGGGGGGAGATTGACTCGA
