>Addgene plasmid #45742 | pET28b-Ava3856 | addgene partial sequence | sequence record 64776 | T7 5'-TAATACGACTCACTATAGGG-3'
ACTTTAAGAAGGAGATATACCATGGGCAGCAGCCATCATCATCATCATCACAGCAGCGGCCTGGTGCCGC
GCGGCAGCCATATGGCACAATCCCTTCCCCTTTCTTCCGCACCTGCTACACCGTCTCTTCCTTCCCAGAC
GAAAATAGCCGCAATTATCCAAAATATCTGCACTTTGGCTTTGTTATTACTAGCATTGCCCATTAATGCC
ACCATTGTTTTTATATCCTTGTTAGTCTTCCGACCGCAAAAGGTCAAAGCAGCAAACCCCCAAACCATTC
TTATCAGTGGCGGTAAGATGACCAAAGCTTTACAACTAGCAAGGTCATTCCACGCGGCTGGACATAGAGT
TGTCTTGGTGGAAACCCATAAATACTGGTTGACTGGTCATCGTTTTTCCCAAGCAGTGGATAAGTTTTAC
ACAGTCCCCGCACCCCAGGACAATCCCCAAGCTTACATTCAGGCTTTGGTAGATATCGTCAAACAAGAAA
ACATCGATGTTTATATTCCCGTCACCAGTCCAGTGGGTAGCTACTACGACTCATTAGCCAAACCAGAGTT
ATCCCATTATTGCGAAGTGTTTCACTTTGACGCAGATATTACCCAAATGTTGGATGATAAATTTGCGTTG
ACACAAAAAGCGCGATCGCTTGGTTTATCAGTACCCAAATCCTTTAAAATTACCTCACCAGAACAAGTCA
TCAACTTCGATTTTTCTGGAGAGACACGTAAATACATCCTCAAAAGCATTCCCTACGACTCAGTGCGGCG
GTTGGACTTAACCAAACTCCCCTGTGCTACTCCAGAGGAAACAGCAGCATTCGTCAGAAGTTTGCCAATT
ACTCCCGAAAAACCGTGGATTATGCAGGAATTTATCCCCGGTAAG
