[The description below was written by a language model from this plasmid's Addgene catalogue record.]
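Description:
pET28b-Ava3856 is a bacterial expression plasmid built on the Novagen pET28b backbone, with a recorded total size of 6670 bp (5293 bp of backbone plus a 1377 bp insert). It is selected with kanamycin and is listed as high copy, with a cloning strain (Top10) recorded for propagation. No feature table accompanies the record, so details of the origin of replication and other backbone elements are not explicitly given.

The insert is Ava3856 (Ava_3856) from the cyanobacterium Anabaena variabilis, annotated as an ATP-grasp enzyme. It was cloned by restriction digestion between the NdeI and XhoI sites, both of which remain intact, and it sits under the control of a T7 promoter. This arrangement places the coding sequence in frame with an N-terminal His tag, which allows the recombinant protein to be purified by immobilised metal affinity chromatography. Because transcription depends on T7 RNA polymerase, protein production requires an E. coli host that supplies that polymerase, rather than the cloning strain used for maintenance. The insert can be verified by sequencing from the standard T7 promoter and T7 terminator primer sites flanking the cloning region.

The associated publication concerns the genetic and molecular basis of sunscreen biosynthesis in cyanobacteria, which suggests that the plasmid was made to overexpress and purify Ava3856 for biochemical study of its role in that pathway. The record itself does not describe the specific reaction the enzyme catalyses.
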