Addgene plasmid #45742: pET28b-Ava3856
Depositing lab: Emily Balskus & Christopher T Walsh. Depositing organization: Harvard Medical School. Publication: The genetic and molecular basis for sunscreen biosynthesis in cyanobacteria. Balskus EP, Walsh CT. Science. 2010 Sep 24;329(5999):1653-6. doi: 10.1126/science.1193637. Epub 2010 Sep 2. PubMed 20813918.
Backbone
  Vector backbone: pET28b
  Backbone manufacturer: Novagen
  Backbone size w/o insert (bp): 5293
  Total vector size (bp): 6670
  Vector type: Bacterial Expression
Growth in bacteria
  Bacterial resistance: Kanamycin, 50 μg/mL
  Growth temperature: 37°C
  Growth strain: Top10
  Copy number: High Copy
Gene/Insert
  Gene/Insert name: Ava3856 (alt names: ATP-grasp enzyme; Ava_3856)
  Species: Anabaena variabilis
  Insert size (bp): 1377
  GenBank ID: YP_324356
  Entrez Gene: Ava_3856 (a.k.a. Ava_3856)
  Promoter: T7
  Tag / fusion protein: His (N terminal on insert)
  Cloning method: Restriction Enzyme; 5′ cloning site NdeI (not destroyed); 3′ cloning site XhoI (not destroyed)
  Sequencing primers: 5′ T7; 3′ T7-Term
Terms and licenses: Academic/Nonprofit Terms; Industry Terms: Not Available to Industry
How to cite: pET28b-Ava3856 was a gift from Emily Balskus & Christopher T Walsh (Addgene plasmid # 45742 ; http://n2t.net/addgene:45742 ; RRID:Addgene_45742)
